>Addgene plasmid #194434 | pCS2TAL3-RR-zrif1_exon8 | addgene full sequence | sequence record 383160 | Addgene NGS Result
AATTTAACGCGAATTTTAACAAAATATTAACGCTTACAATTTAGGTGGCACTTTTCGGGGAAATGTGCGC
GGAACCCCTATTTGTTTATTTTTCTAAATACATTCAAATATGTATCCGCTCATGAGACAATAACCCTGAT
AAATGCTTCAATAATATTGAAAAAGGAAGAGTATGAGTATTCAACATTTCCGTGTCGCCCTTATTCCCTT
TTTTGCGGCATTTTGCCTTCCTGTTTTTGCTCACCCAGAAACGCTGGTGAAAGTAAAAGATGCTGAAGAT
CAGTTGGGTGCACGAGTGGGTTACATCGAACTGGATCTCAACAGCGGTAAGATCCTTGAGAGTTTTCGCC
CCGAAGAACGTTTTCCAATGATGAGCACTTTTAAAGTTCTGCTATGTGGCGCGGTATTATCCCGTATTGA
CGCCGGGCAAGAGCAACTCGGTCGCCGCATACACTATTCTCAGAATGACTTGGTTGAGTACTCACCAGTC
ACAGAAAAGCATCTTACGGATGGCATGACAGTAAGAGAATTATGCAGTGCTGCCATAACCATGAGTGATA
ACACTGCGGCCAACTTACTTCTGACAACGATCGGAGGACCGAAGGAGCTAACCGCTTTTTTGCACAACAT
GGGGGATCATGTAACTCGCCTTGATCGTTGGGAACCGGAGCTGAATGAAGCCATACCAAACGACGAGCGT
GACACCACGATGCCTGTAGCAATGGCAACAACGTTGCGCAAACTATTAACTGGCGAACTACTTACTCTAG
CTTCCCGGCAACAATTAATAGACTGGATGGAGGCGGATAAAGTTGCAGGACCACTTCTGCGCTCGGCCCT
TCCGGCTGGCTGGTTTATTGCTGATAAATCTGGAGCCGGTGAGCGTGGGTCTCGCGGTATCATTGCAGCA
CTGGGGCCAGATGGTAAGCCCTCCCGTATCGTAGTTATCTACACGACGGGGAGTCAGGCAACTATGGATG
AACGAAATAGACAGATCGCTGAGATAGGTGCCTCACTGATTAAGCATTGGTAACTGTCAGACCAAGTTTA
CTCATATATACTTTAGATTGATTTAAAACTTCATTTTTAATTTAAAAGGATCTAGGTGAAGATCCTTTTT
GATAATCTCATGACCAAAATCCCTTAACGTGAGTTTTCGTTCCACTGAGCGTCAGACCCCGTAGAAAAGA
TCAAAGGATCTTCTTGAGATCCTTTTTTTCTGCGCGTAATCTGCTGCTTGCAAACAAAAAAACCACCGCT
ACCAGCGGTGGTTTGTTTGCCGGATCAAGAGCTACCAACTCTTTTTCCGAAGGTAACTGGCTTCAGCAGA
GCGCAGATACCAAATACTGTTCTTCTAGTGTAGCCGTAGTTAGGCCACCACTTCAAGAACTCTGTAGCAC
CGCCTACATACCTCGCTCTGCTAATCCTGTTACCAGTGGCTGCTGCCAGTGGCGATAAGTCGTGTCTTAC
CGGGTTGGACTCAAGACGATAGTTACCGGATAAGGCGCAGCGGTCGGGCTGAACGGGGGGTTCGTGCACA
CAGCCCAGCTTGGAGCGAACGACCTACACCGAACTGAGATACCTACAGCGTGAGCTATGAGAAAGCGCCA
CGCTTCCCGAAGGGAGAAAGGCGGACAGGTATCCGGTAAGCGGCAGGGTCGGAACAGGAGAGCGCACGAG
GGAGCTTCCAGGGGGAAACGCCTGGTATCTTTATAGTCCTGTCGGGTTTCGCCACCTCTGACTTGAGCGT
CGATTTTTGTGATGCTCGTCAGGGGGGCGGAGCCTATGGAAAAACGCCAGCAACGCGGCCTTTTTACGGT
TCCTGGCCTTTTGCTGGCCTTTTGCTCACATGTTCTTTCCTGCGTTATCCCCTGATTCTGTGGATAACCG
TATTACCGCCTTTGAGTGAGCTGATACCGCTCGCCGCAGCCGAACGACCGAGCGCAGCGAGTCAGTGAGC
GAGGAAGCGGAAGAGCGCCCAATACGCAAACCGCCTCTCCCCGCGCGTTGGCCGATTCATTAATGCAGCT
GGCACGACAGGTTTCCCGACTGGAAAGCGGGCAGTGAGCGCAACGCAATTAATGTGAGTTAGCTCACTCA
TTAGGCACCCCAGGCTTTACACTTTATGCTCCCGGCTCGTATGTTGTGTGGAATTGTGAGCGGATAACAA
TTTCACACAGGAAACAGCTATGACCATGATTACGCCAAGCGCGCAATTAACCCTCACTAAAGGGAACAAA
AGCTGGGTACGTACCGGGCCCAATGCATTGGCGCCGCGGCCGCGAATTAAAAAACCTCCCACACCTCCCC
CTGAACCTGAAACATAAAATGAATGCAATTGTTGTTGTTAACTTGTTTATTGCAGCTTATAATGGTTACA
AATAAAGCAATAGCATCACAAATTTCACAAATAAAGCATTTTTTTCACTGCATTCTAGTTGTGGTTTGTC
CAAACTCATCAATGTATCTTATCATGTCTGGATCTACGTAATACGACTCACTATAGTTCTAGATTAAAAG
TTTATCTCGCCGTTATTAAATTTCCGGCGCACTTCCTCTAAGGTTAATGTGCCGGCTTTAATCATTTCTC
CACCAATTAAAAGCTCTTCTACACTAAGAACAGCTCCATTACAATTAGTGATATGATTTAATCGTGTAAG
CTGAGCTTTGTAGTTTCCTTTAAAGTGACCACTCACAAATAAAAACTTAAATTCCGTTACAGAAGATGGA
TAGACTTTCCACCATTCATTAGGGTTGATATGTTTGTTTCGTGTTTGATTTTCTTCGACATATCGTTGCA
TTTCACGTGCTTGGCCAATTGGCAGATTATAACCTCCGCTATAAGCTTTAGTATCCACGATCACACCGTA
ATCAATAGGAGATCCGACAGTATAAATTGCTCCGTCCGGTTTCCTTGATCCACCCAAATGTTTACCTCTA
TATCCATAAACTTTCATAAAAAATTCCATTACCTTCATTTCAAGAATTCTATCCTGAGTGGAATTTCTGG
CAATTTCAATTAATTCAATATATTCATGAGGCACATATTTCAATTTATGACGAAGTTCAGATTTCTTCTC
CTCCAGTTCACTTTTGACTAGTTGGGATCCGGCAACGCGATGGGACGTGCGTTCGCCAATACGGCGATTG
ACTCTTCTGATCAATTCCGGCGCGTGCGGCAATCCCTTTTTCACTGCATCCATGGCAGGACGTCCGCCGA
GGCAGGCCAAGGCGACGAGGTGGTCGTTGGTCAACGCGGCCAACGCCGGATCAGGCCGGCTCAGCTGGGC
CACAATGCTTTCGAGCGCTTGCTTGCCGCCACCGTTGCTGGCGATAGCCACCACTTGGTCCGGGGTCAGG
CCATGGTCCTGGCACAGCACCGGCAACAGCCGCTGCACCGTTTCGAGCGCTTGCTTGCCGCCATCGTGGC
TGGCGATAGCCACCACTTGGTCCGGAGTCAGGCCATGGTCCTGGCACAGCACCGGCAACAGCCGCTGCAC
CGTTTCGAGCGCTTGCTTGCCGCCATTGTTGCTGGCGATAGCCACCACTTGGTCCGGGGTCAGGCCATGG
TCCTGGCACAGCACCGGCAACAGCCGCTGCACCGTTTCGAGCGCTTGCTTGCCGCCAATGTTGCTGGCGA
TAGCCACCACTTGGTCCGGGGTCAGGCCATGGTCCTGGCACAGCACCGGCAACAGCCGCTGCACCGTTTC
GAGCGCTTGCTTGCCGCCATCGTGGCTGGCGATAGCCACCACTTGGTCCGGGGTCAGGCCATGGTCCTGG
CACAGCACCGGCAACAGCCGCTGCACCGTTTCGAGCGCTTGCTTGCCGCCATCGTGGCTGGCGATAGCCA
CCACTTGGTCCGGAGTCAGGCCATGGTCCTGGCACAGCACCGGCAACAGCCGCTGCACCGTTTCGAGCGC
TTGCTTGCCGCCATCGTGGCTGGCGATAGCCACCACTTGGTCCGGAGTCAGGCCATGGTCCTGGCACAGC
ACCGGCAACAGCCGCTGCACCGTTTCGAGCGCTTGCTTGCCGCCAATGTTGCTGGCGATAGCCACCACTT
GGTCCGGGGTCAGGCCATGGTCCTGGCACAGCACCGGCAACAGCCGCTGCACCGTTTCGAGCGCTTGCTT
GCCGCCAATGTTGCTGGCGATAGCCACCACTTGGTCCGGGGTCAGGCCATGGTCCTGGCACAGCACCGGC
AACAGCCGCTGCACCGTTTCGAGCGCTTGCTTGCCGCCAATGTTGCTGGCGATAGCCACCACTTGGTCCG
GGGTCAGGCCATGGTCCTGGCACAGCACCGGCAACAGCCGCTGCACCGTTTCGAGCGCTTGCTTGCCGCC
ATTGTTGCTGGCGATAGCCACCACTTGGTCCGGGGTCAGGCCATGGTCCTGGCACAGCACCGGCAACAGC
CGCTGCACCGTTTCGAGCGCTTGCTTGCCGCCATTGTTGCTGGCGATAGCCACCACTTGGTCCGGGGTCA
GGCCATGGTCCTGGCACAGCACCGGCAACAGCCGCTGCACCGTTTCGAGCGCTTGCTTGCCGCCATCGTG
GCTGGCGATAGCCACCACTTGGTCCGGAGTCAGGCCATGGTCCTGGCACAGCACCGGCAACAGCCGCTGC
ACCGTTTCGAGCGCTTGCTTGCCGCCATTGTTGCTGGCGATAGCCACCACTTGGTCCGGGGTCAGGCCAT
GGTCCTGGCACAGCACCGGCAACAGCCGCTGCACCGTTTCGAGCGCTTGCTTGCCGCCACCGTTGCTGGC
GATAGCCACCACTTGGTCCGGGGTCAGGTTCAGGGGGGCACCCGTCAGTGCATTGCGCGATGCATGCACT
GCCTCCATTGCGGTCACGCCGCCACGTTTTGCAATCTTCACAAGTTGGCCTGTGTCCAACTGTAACGGCG
GACCTCTCAACTCCCCCGCATCCGTGAGCAAGGCCTCCAGGGCGCGTGCGCCGGACCACTGTTTGCCGAC
GCCAACGATGTCTTCGTGTGTCGCCTCTGGCAACGCCGTGATTATGTGCTGATACGTGACAGCGACGGTC
CCTAACGCTGCCGGGTGTTGGCTGAGCGCAACGATGTGCGCGTGTGTAAACCCATGGCCCACCAGTGCCT
CGTGGTGCTGCGCCACTGTCGAACGCACCTTCGGTTTGATCTTCTCTTGCTGCTGCTGACTGTAGCCGAG
CGTGCGTAGATCCACGGTACCATGAGCAGCGTAATCTGGAACGTCATATGGATACGATCCTGCATAGTCC
GGGACGTCATAGGGATAGCCCGCATAGTCAGGAACATCGTATGGGTATACCTTACGCTTCTTCTTTGGAG
CCATGGTGGCAGATCCTGCAAAAAGAACAAGTAGCTTGTATTCTATAGTGTCACCTAAATCAAGCTTGCT
CCGACGTCCCCAGGCAGAATGGCGGTTCCCTAAACGAGCATTGCTTATATAGACCTCCCATTAGGCACGC
CTACCGCCCATTTACGTCAATGGAACGCCCATTTGCGTCATTGCCCCTCCCCATTGACGTCAATGGGGAT
GTACTTGGCAGCCATCGCGGGCCATTTACCGCCATTGACGTCAATGGGAGTACTGCCAATGTACCCTGGC
GTACTTCCAATAGTAATGTACTTGCCAAGTTACTATTAATAGATATTGATGTACTGCCAAGTGGGCCATT
TACCGTCATTGACGTCAATAGGGGGCGTGAGAACGGATATGAATGGGCAATGAGCCATCCCATTGACGTC
AATGGTGGGTGGTCCTATTGACGTCAATGGGCATTGAGCCAGGCGGGCCATTTACCGTAATTGACGTCAA
TGGGGGAGGCGCCATATACGTCAATAGGACCGCCCATATGACGTCAATAGGAAAGACCATATATAGAGAC
CATTGACGTCAATGGGGGAGTGGCTATGGGCGGTATTAGGAAGCCCCATATATGGTATATGGGACCGCCC
ATTGGGAGGGGCTATCTACGTCAATAGGAAAACCCATATATGGAATACTATATGGCATAGGGCCAATACA
TAGTATTGAACCTGGCCAATAGCCATATTGGCATAGGGCCATATTGGATATTGCCTATATATTGATCCTG
GCATATAGCCAATATGGCCGCCATTATTGGCACCATGCCAATTCAATATGGCGGACTTGGCACAGGGCCA
AGACCCCTCCTCAAACTTGGCACCGTGCCAAGTAGACCCCTCCCCAGTTGGCACAGTGCCAGGTCCGCCA
TATTGAATTGGCATGGTGCCAAGTCCGCCATATTGAATTGGCTGGGGTCCAGATCCACCATATTGAATTG
GCACGAGTCCATATACGCCATATTGAATTGGCACAGGTCCAGATCCACCATATTGAATTGGCATGAGTCC
ATATACGCCATATTGAATTGGCGGTCGACTGGCGTAATAGCGAAGAGGCCCGCACCGATCGCCCTTCCCA
ACAGTTGCGCAGCCTGAATGGCGAATGGG
[124 nt withheld, positions 6470-6593]
C
[91 nt withheld, positions 6595-6685]
A
[49 nt withheld, positions 6687-6735]
CCTTTGACGTTGGAGTCCACGTTCTTT
[37 nt withheld, positions 6763-6799]
ACCCTATCTCGGTCTATTCTTTTGATTTATAAGGGATTTTGCCGATTTCGGCCTATTGGTTAAAAAATGA
GCTGATTTAACAAA
Features (pLannotate 1.2.2; 18 found; start..end, strand, type, name):
     68..172     +  promoter       AmpR promoter: bla
    173..1033    +  CDS            AmpR: β-lactamase; bla; confers resistance to ampicillin, carbenicillin, and related antibiotics
   1204..1792    +  rep_origin     ori: high-copy-number ColE1/pMB1/pBR322/pUC origin of replication
   1975..2067    +  CDS            lacI (fragment): lac repressor; lacI; The lac repressor binds to the lac operator to inhibit transcription in E. coli. This inhibition can be relieved by adding lactose or isopropyl-β-D-thiogalactopyranoside (IPTG).
   2080..2101    +  protein_bind   CAP binding site: CAP binding activates transcription in the presence of cAMP. E. coli catabolite activator protein
   2116..2146    +  promoter       lac promoter: promoter for the E. coli lac operon
   2154..2170    +  protein_bind   lac operator: The lac repressor binds to the lac operator to inhibit transcription in E. coli. This inhibition can be relieved by adding lactose or isopropyl-β-D-thiogalactopyranoside (IPTG). lac repressor encoded by lacI
   2215..2233    +  promoter       T3 promoter: promoter for bacteriophage T3 RNA polymerase
   2350..2484    +  polyA_signal   SV40 poly(A) signal: SV40 polyadenylation signal
   2489..2506    +  promoter       T7 promoter (fragment): promoter for bacteriophage T7 RNA polymerase
   2517..3104    -  CDS            FokI cleavage domain: nonspecific DNA cleavage domain of the FokI endonuclease (Li et al., 1992) must dimerize to be catalytically active
   3093..3299    -  CDS            avrBs3 (fragment): AVRB3_XANEU - Experimental evidence at protein level: Swiss-Prot protein existence level 1. Avirulence protein. Acts as a transcription factor in C.annuum plants. In susceptible plants lacking the Bs3 resistance gene induces expression of a number of genes, including genes homologous to a family of auxin-induced genes, alpha-expansin genes, pectate lyase, anthocyanidin glucoside rhamnosyl transferase and at least one transcription factor, UPA20. Their expression leads to plant hypertrophy in mesophyll cells, probably mainly mediated by UPA20 (PubMed:17962565). In resistant plants induces the h
   4686..5195    -  CDS            avrXa10 (fragment): AVX10_XANOO - Experimental evidence at protein level: Swiss-Prot protein existence level 1. Avirulence protein. Induces the hypersensitive response (HR)in rice plants carrying the resistance gene Xa10. Activity depends on the presence of the core repeat domains; replacement with repeat domains from other proteins (AvrBs3 of X.euvesicatoria (AC P14727) or AvrXa7 of this organism) does not elicit the HR. Probably acts as a transcription factor in its host plant (rice) to induce plant resistance or disease. From Xanthomonas oryzae pv. oryzae.
   5208..5297    -  CDS            3xHA: three tandem HA epitope tags
   5362..5380    -  promoter       SP6 promoter: promoter for bacteriophage SP6 RNA polymerase
   5415..6392    -  promoter       CMV IE94 promoter: enhancer/promoter region of simian cytomegalovirus major immediate early transcription unit IE94
   6399..6465    +  CDS            lacZα (fragment): LacZα fragment of β-galactosidase; lacZ fragment
   6470..15      +  rep_origin     f1 ori (across the origin) (sequence partly withheld): f1 bacteriophage origin of replication; arrow indicates direction of (+) strand synthesis
