[The description below was written by a language model from this plasmid's Addgene catalogue record and pLannotate feature annotations shown in this document.]
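Description:
pCS2TAL3-RR-zrif1_exon8 is a TALEN expression plasmid built on the pCS2TAL3-RR backbone, encoding the right-hand half of a nuclease pair designed to mutate exon 8 of the zebrafish (D. rerio) rif1 gene. It is propagated in E. coli as a high-copy plasmid through a ColE1/pUC-type origin and selected with ampicillin via the β-lactamase gene. An f1 origin and remnants of the lac promoter/operator, lacZα and lacI are also present as carry-over from the parental cloning vector.

The payload is a single reverse-strand open reading frame of about 6.9 kb total plasmid context, driven by the simian cytomegalovirus IE94 enhancer/promoter with an SP6 promoter placed just downstream of it. The coding region begins with a 3xHA epitope tag, followed by a Xanthomonas TAL effector scaffold: annotated N-terminal (avrXa10-like) and C-terminal (avrBs3-like) fragments flank an unannotated stretch that presumably holds the custom repeat array specifying the rif1 target half-site, although the record does not list the repeats or the target sequence. The scaffold is fused to the FokI cleavage domain, which must dimerize to cut, so this construct works only together with a matching left TALEN bound on the opposite strand. The "RR" designation suggests an obligate-heterodimer FokI variant, but the record does not spell this out. An SV40 polyadenylation signal terminates the transcript, with T7 and T3 promoter sequences lying beyond it.

The CMV IE94/SP6 arrangement typical of pCS2 vectors allows either direct expression in vertebrate cells or in vitro synthesis of mRNA, the usual route for embryo injection. The associated work used rif1 mutants to study zygotic genome activation, replication timing and sex determination.
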