Addgene plasmid #194434: pCS2TAL3-RR-zrif1_exon8
Purpose: Right (RR) TALEN for mutating zebrafish rif1 gene
Depositing lab: Christopher Sansam. Depositing organization: Oklahoma Medical Research Foundation. Publication: Zebrafish Rif1 impacts zygotic genome activation, replication timing, and sex determination. Masser EA, Noble TD, Siefert JC, Goins D, Sansam CG, Sansam CL. eLife 2023 (Reviewed Preprint) 12:RP87671 10.7554/eLife.87671.1.
Backbone
  Vector backbone: pCS2TAL3-RR
  Vector type: TALEN
Growth in bacteria
  Bacterial resistance: Ampicillin, 100 μg/mL
  Growth temperature: 37°C
  Growth strain: DH5alpha
  Copy number: High Copy
Gene/Insert
  Gene/Insert name: zrif1_ex8_RIGHT
  Species: D. rerio (zebrafish)
  Entrez Gene: rif1 (a.k.a. fc38c03, si:dkey-89p3.2, wu:fc38c03)
  Promoter: CMV IE94
  Cloning method: Unknown
  Sequencing primers: 5′ TTGGCGTCGGCAAACAGTGG; 3′ GGCAACGCGATGGGACGT
Terms and licenses: Academic/Nonprofit Terms; Industry Terms: Not Available to Industry
Depositor comments: Please visit https://www.biorxiv.org/content/10.1101/2022.10.21.512903v1 for preprint.
How to cite: pCS2TAL3-RR-zrif1_exon8 was a gift from Christopher Sansam (Addgene plasmid # 194434 ; http://n2t.net/addgene:194434 ; RRID:Addgene_194434)
